>Addgene plasmid #198011 | p667-UBC-ULK4-V5-miniTurbo-STOP_IDG-K | addgene full sequence | sequence record 390021 | Addgene NGS Result
AGGTGGCACTTTTCGGGGAAATGTGCGCGGAACCCCTATTTGTTTATTTTTCTAAATACATTCAAATATG
TATCCGCTCATGAGACAATAACCCTGATAAATGCTTCAATAATATTGAAAAAGGAAGAGTATGAGTATTC
AACATTTCCGTGTCGCCCTTATTCCCTTTTTTGCGGCATTTTGCCTTCCTGTTTTTGCTCACCCAGAAAC
GCTGGTGAAAGTAAAAGATGCTGAAGATCAGTTGGGTGCACGAGTGGGTTACATCGAACTGGATCTCAAC
AGCGGTAAGATCCTTGAGAGTTTTCGCCCCGAAGAACGTTTTCCAATGATGAGCACTTTTAAAGTTCTGC
TATGTGGCGCGGTATTATCCCGTATTGACGCCGGGCAAGAGCAACTCGGTCGCCGCATACACTATTCTCA
GAATGACTTGGTTGAGTACTCACCAGTCACAGAAAAGCATCTTACGGATGGCATGACAGTAAGAGAATTA
TGCAGTGCTGCCATAACCATGAGTGATAACACTGCGGCCAACTTACTTCTGACAACGATCGGAGGACCGA
AGGAGCTAACCGCTTTTTTGCACAACATGGGGGATCATGTAACTCGCCTTGATCGTTGGGAACCGGAGCT
GAATGAAGCCATACCAAACGACGAGCGTGACACCACGATGCCTGTAGCAATGGCAACAACGTTGCGCAAA
CTATTAACTGGCGAACTACTTACTCTAGCTTCCCGGCAACAATTAATAGACTGGATGGAGGCGGATAAAG
TTGCAGGACCACTTCTGCGCTCGGCCCTTCCGGCTGGCTGGTTTATTGCTGATAAATCTGGAGCCGGTGA
GCGTGGGTCTCGCGGTATCATTGCAGCACTGGGGCCAGATGGTAAGCCCTCCCGTATCGTAGTTATCTAC
ACGACGGGGAGTCAGGCAACTATGGATGAACGAAATAGACAGATCGCTGAGATAGGTGCCTCACTGATTA
AGCATTGGTAACTGTCAGACCAAGTTTACTCATATATACTTTAGATTGATTTAAAACTTCATTTTTAATT
TAAAAGGATCTAGGTGAAGATCCTTTTTGATAATCTCATGACCAAAATCCCTTAACGTGAGTTTTCGTTC
CACTGAGCGTCAGACCCCGTAGAAAAGATCAAAGGATCTTCTTGAGATCCTTTTTTTCTGCGCGTAATCT
GCTGCTTGCAAACAAAAAAACCACCGCTACCAGCGGTGGTTTGTTTGCCGGATCAAGAGCTACCAACTCT
TTTTCCGAAGGTAACTGGCTTCAGCAGAGCGCAGATACCAAATACTGTTCTTCTAGTGTAGCCGTAGTTA
GGCCACCACTTCAAGAACTCTGTAGCACCGCCTACATACCTCGCTCTGCTAATCCTGTTACCAGTGGCTG
CTGCCAGTGGCGATAAGTCGTGTCTTACCGGGTTGGACTCAAGACGATAGTTACCGGATAAGGCGCAGCG
GTCGGGCTGAACGGGGGGTTCGTGCACACAGCCCAGCTTGGAGCGAACGACCTACACCGAACTGAGATAC
CTACAGCGTGAGCTATGAGAAAGCGCCACGCTTCCCGAAGGGAGAAAGGTGGACAGGTATCCGGTAAGCG
GCAGGGTCGGAACAGGAGAGCGCACGAGGGAGCTTCCAGGGGGAAACGCCTGGTATCTTTATAGTCCTGT
CGGGTTTCGCCACCTCTGACTTGAGCGTCGATTTTTGTGATGCTCGTCAGGGGGGCGGAGCCTATGGAAA
AACGCCAGCAACGCGGCCTTTTTACGGTTCCTGGCCTTTTGCTGGCCTTTTGCTCACATGTTCTTTCCTG
CGTTATCCCCTGATTCTGTGGATAACCGTATTACCGCCTTTGAGTGAGCTGATACCGCTCGCCGCAGCCG
AACGACCGAGCGCAGCGAGTCAGTGAGCGAGGAAGCGGAAGAGCGCCCAATACGCAAACCGCCTCTCCCC
GCGCGTTGGCCGATTCATTAATGCAGCTGGCACGACAGGTTTCCCGACTGGAAAGCGGGCAGTGAGCGCA
ACGCAATTAATGTGAGTTAGCTCACTCATTAGGCACCCCAGGCTTTACACTTTATGCTTCCGGCTCGTAT
GTTGTGTGGAATTGTGAGCGGATAACAATTTCACACAGGAAACAGCTATGACCATGATTACGCCAAGCGC
GCAATTAACCCTCACTAAAGGGAACAAAAGCTGGAGCTGCAAGCTTAATGTAGTCTTATGCAATACTCTT
GTAGTCTTGCAACATGGTAACGATGAGTTAGCAACATGCCTTACAAGGAGAGAAAAAGCACCGTGCATGC
CGATTGGTGGAAGTAAGGTGGTACGATCGTGCCTTATTAGGAAGGCAACAGACGGGTCTGACATGGATTG
GACGAACCACTGAATTGCCGCATTGCAGAGATATTGTATTTAAGTGCCTAGCTCGATACATAAACGGGTC
TCTCTGGTTAGACCAGATCTGAGCCTGGGAGCTCTCTGGCTAACTAGGGAACCCACTGCTTAAGCCTCAA
TAAAGCTTGCCTTGAGTGCTTCAAGTAGTGTGTGCCCGTCTGTTGTGTGACTCTGGTAACTAGAGATCCC
TCAGACCCTTTTAGTCAGTGTGGAAAATCTCTAGCAGTGGCGCCCGAACAGGGACTTGAAAGCGAAAGGG
AAACCAGAGGAGCTCTCTCGACGCAGGACTCGGCTTGCTGAAGCGCGCACGGCAAGAGGCGAGGGGCGGC
GACTGGTGAGTACGCCAAAAATTTTGACTAGCGGAGGCTAGAAGGAGAGAGATGGGTGCGAGAGCGTCAG
TATTAAGCGGGGGAGAATTAGATCGCGATGGGAAAAAATTCGGTTAAGGCCAGGGGGAAAGAAAAAATAT
AAATTAAAACATATAGTATGGGCAAGCAGGGAGCTAGAACGATTCGCAGTTAATCCTGGCCTGTTAGAAA
CATCAGAAGGCTGTAGACAAATACTGGGACAGCTACAACCATCCCTTCAGACAGGATCAGAAGAACTTAG
ATCATTATATAATACAGTAGCAACCCTCTATTGTGTGCATCAAAGGATAGAGATAAAAGACACCAAGGAA
GCTTTAGACAAGATAGAGGAAGAGCAAAACAAAAGTAAGACCACCGCACAGCAAGCGGCCGCTGATCTTC
AGACCTGGAGGAGGAGATATGAGGGACAATTGGAGAAGTGAATTATATAAATATAAAGTAGTAAAAATTG
AACCATTAGGAGTAGCACCCACCAAGGCAAAGAGAAGAGTGGTGCAGAGAGAAAAAAGAGCAGTGGGAAT
AGGAGCTTTGTTCCTTGGGTTCTTGGGAGCAGCAGGAAGCACTATGGGCGCAGCGTCAATGACGCTGACG
GTACAGGCCAGACAATTATTGTCTGGTATAGTGCAGCAGCAGAACAATTTGCTGAGGGCTATTGAGGCGC
AACAGCATCTGTTGCAACTCACAGTCTGGGGCATCAAGCAGCTCCAGGCAAGAATCCTGGCTGTGGAAAG
ATACCTAAAGGATCAACAGCTCCTGGGGATTTGGGGTTGCTCTGGAAAACTCATTTGCACCACTGCTGTG
CCTTGGAATGCTAGTTGGAGTAATAAATCTCTGGAACAGATTTGGAATCACACGACCTGGATGGAGTGGG
ACAGAGAAATTAACAATTACACAAGCTTAATACACTCCTTAATTGAAGAATCGCAAAACCAGCAAGAAAA
GAATGAACAAGAATTATTGGAATTAGATAAATGGGCAAGTTTGTGGAATTGGTTTAACATAACAAATTGG
CTGTGGTATATAAAATTATTCATAATGATAGTAGGAGGCTTGGTAGGTTTAAGAATAGTTTTTGCTGTAC
TTTCTATAGTGAATAGAGTTAGGCAGGGATATTCACCATTATCGTTTCAGACCCACCTCCCAACCCCGAG
GGGACCCGACAGGCCCGAAGGAATAGAAGAAGAAGGTGGAGAGAGAGACAGAGACAGATCCATTCGATTA
GTGAACGGATCTCGACGGTATCGGTTAACTTTTAAAAGAAAAGGGGGGATTGGGGGGTACAGTGCAGGGG
AAAGAATAGTAGACATAATAGCAACAGACATACAAACTAAAGAATTACAAAAACAAATTACAAAATTCAA
AATTTTATCGTCCAGTGTGGTGGAATTCTGCAGATATCAACTTTGTATAGAAAAGTTGGCCTCCGCGCCG
GGTTTTGGCGCCTCCCGCGGGCGCCCCCCTCCTCACGGCGAGCGCTGCCACGTCAGACGAAGGGCGCAGC
GAGCGTCCTGATCCTTCCGCCCGGACGCTCAGGACAGCGGCCCGCTGCTCATAAGACTCGGCCTTAGAAC
CCCAGTATCAGCAGAAGGACATTTTAGGACGGGACTTGGGTGACTCTAGGGCACTGGTTTTCTTTCCAGA
GAGCGGAACAGGCGAGGAAAAGTAGTCCCTTCTCGGCGATTCTGCGGAGGGATCTCCGTGGGGCGGTGAA
CGCCGATGATTATATAAGGACGCGCCGGGTGTGGCACAGCTAGTTCCGTCGCAGCCGGGATTTGGGTCGC
GGTTCTTGTTTGTGGATCGCTGTGATCGTCACTTGGTGAGTAGCGGGCTGCTGGGCTGGCCGGGGCTTTC
GTGGCCGCCGGGCCGCTCGGTGGGACGGAAGCGTGTGGAGAGACCGCCAAGGGCTGTAGTCTGGGTCCGC
GAGCAAGGTTGCCCTGAACTGGGGGTTGGGGGGAGCGCAGCAAAATGGCGGCTGTTCCCGAGTCTTGAAT
GGAAGACGCTTGTGAGGCGGGCTGTGAGGTCGTTGAAACAAGGTGGGGGGCATGGTGGGCGGCAAGAACC
CAAGGTCTTGAGGCCTTCGCTAATGCGGGAAAGCTCTTATTCGGGTGAGATGGGCTGGGGCACCATCTGG
GGACCCTGACGTGAAGTTTGTCACTGACTGGAGAACTCGGTTTGTCGTCTGTTGCGGGGGCGGCAGTTAT
GGCGGTGCCGTTGGGCAGTGCACCCGTACCTTTGGGAGCGCGCGCCCTCGTCGTGTCGTGACGTCACCCG
TTCTGTTGGCTTATAATGCAGGGTGGGGCCACCTGCCGGTAGGTGTGCGGTAGGCTTTTCTCCGTCGCAG
GACGCAGGGTTCGGGCCTAGGGTAGGCTCTCCTGAATCGACAGGCGCCGGACCTCTGGTGAGGGGAGGGA
TAAGTGAGGCGTCAGTTTCTTTGGTCGGTTTTATGTACCTATCTTCTTAAGTAGCTGAAGCTCCGGTTTT
GAACTATGCGCTCGGGGTTGGCGAGTGTGTTTTGTGAAGTTTTTTAGGCACCTTTTGAAATGTAATCATT
TGGGTCAATATGTAATTTTCAGTGTTAGACTAGTAAATTGTCCGCTAAATTCTGGCCGTTTTTGGCTTTT
TTGTTAGACACAAGTTTGTACAAAAAAGCAGGCTTAGCCACCATGGAAAACTTTATTCTGTATGAGGAGA
TCGGAAGAGGAAGCAAGACTGTTGTCTATAAAGGGCGACGGAAGGGAACAATCAATTTTGTAGCCATTCT
TTGTACTGATAAGTGCAAAAGGCCTGAAATAACCAACTGGGTCCGTCTCACCCGTGAAATAAAACACAAG
AATATTGTAACTTTTCATGAATGGTATGAAACAAGCAACCACCTCTGGCTAGTGGTGGAACTCTGCACAG
GTGGTTCCTTAAAAACAGTTATTGCTCAAGATGAAAACCTCCCAGAAGATGTTGTGAGAGAATTTGGAAT
TGACCTGATTAGTGGATTACATCATCTTCATAAACTTGGCATTCTCTTTTGTGACATTTCTCCTAGGAAG
ATACTCTTGGAAGGGCCTGGCACACTGAAGTTTAGCAACTTTTGCTTGGCAAAAGTGGAAGGTGAAAATT
TGGAAGAGTTCTTTGCTTTGGTGGCAGCAGAGGAAGGAGGAGGTGATAATGGGGAAAATGTCCTGAAGAA
AAGCATGAAAAGTAGAGTCAAAGGATCTCCTGTATATACAGCACCAGAAGTTGTGAGGGGTGCTGACTTT
TCCATCTCCAGTGACCTCTGGTCTTTGGGCTGTCTGCTTTATGAAATGTTTTCAGGAAAACCTCCATTCT
TCTCAGAAAGTATTTCAGAATTAACTGAAAAGATCTTATGTGAAGATCCTTTGCCACCTATTCCGAAAGA
TTCTTCTCGTCCTAAAGCTTCTTCAGATTTTATTAATTTGCTTGATGGGTTACTTCAAAGAGATCCTCAG
AAAAGATTGACTTGGACAAGGCTACTGCAGCATTCATTTTGGAAGAAAGCTTTTGCTGGAGCAGATCAGG
AATCAAGCGTCGAAGATCTCAGTCTCAGCAGAAACACTATGGAGTGTTCTGGGCCACAAGATTCCAAGGA
GCTTTTGCAGAACTCTCAGAGTAGACAAGCAAAAGGGCACAAGAGTGGTCAACCACTAGGTCACTCTTTC
AGACTAGAAAATCCAACTGAGTTTCGGCCTAAGAGTACTCTTGAGGGTCAATTGAATGAATCCATGTTTC
TTCTCAGTTCTCGTCCTACTCCCAGAACTAGCACTGCAGTGGAAGTAAGTCCTGGTGAGGATATGACTCA
CTGTTCACCACAGAAGACTTCTCCTCTGACCAAGATTACAAGTGGACACCTGAGTCAGCAGGACCTGGAA
TCCCAGATGAGAGAGCTTATCTACACGGACTCAGATCTTGTTGTCACCCCCATTATCGACAATCCAAAGA
TAATGAAACAGCCACCAGTTAAATTTGATGCAAAAATATTGCATCTACCAACATATTCAGTGGATAAGTT
ATTATTTCTGAAAGATCAAGATTGGAATGACTTTTTGCAACAAGTGTGCTCGCAGATCGACTCCACTGAG
AAGAGCATGGGGGCCTCCCGAGCCAAGCTGAATCTCCTTTGCTATTTGTGCGTGGTGGCTGGTCACCAGG
AGGTGGCCACCAGGCTCCTCCATTCCCCCCTGTTCCAATTGCTAATCCAGCATTTGCGGATAGCTCCAAA
CTGGGATATACGGGCCAAGGTTGCTCACGTAATTGGTTTACTGGCTTCGCACACAGCTGAGCTCCAGGAA
AATACACCTGTTGTTGAGACTACAAGCTCCATTGGAATCGGGATTTTGAACTGTCTTGTTCAACACTCCA
CTCCAGTGCCTAGACAGTGCCTTGTGTATGTATCAAACCCAGCTTTCTTGTACAAAGTGGGCGGCAAGCC
CATCCCCAACCCCCTGCTGGGCCTGGACAGCACCGCTAGCATCCCGCTGCTGAACGCTAAACAGATTCTG
GGACAGCTGGACGGCGGGAGCGTGGCAGTCCTGCCTGTGGTCGACTCCACCAATCAGTACCTGCTGGATC
GAATCGGCGAGCTGAAGAGTGGGGATGCTTGCATTGCAGAATATCAGCAGGCAGGGAGAGGAAGCAGAGG
GAGGAAATGGTTCTCTCCTTTTGGAGCTAACCTGTACCTGAGTATGTTTTGGCGCCTGAAGCGGGGACCA
GCAGCAATCGGCCTGGGCCCGGTCATCGGAATTGTCATGGCAGAAGCGCTGCGAAAGCTGGGAGCAGACA
AGGTGCGAGTCAAATGGCCCAATGACCTGTATCTGCAGGATAGAAAGCTGGCAGGCATCCTGGTGGAGCT
GGCCGGAATAACAGGCGATGCTGCACAGATCGTCATTGGCGCCGGGATTAACGTGGCTATGAGGCGCGTG
GAGGAAAGCGTGGTCAATCAGGGCTGGATCACACTGCAGGAAGCAGGGATTAACCTGGACAGGAATACTC
TGGCCGCTATGCTGATCCGAGAGCTGCGGGCAGCCCTGGAACTGTTCGAGCAGGAAGGCCTGGCTCCATA
TCTGTCACGGTGGGAGAAGCTGGATAACTTCATCAATAGACCCGTGAAGCTGATCATTGGGGACAAAGAG
ATTTTCGGGATTAGCCGGGGGATTGATAAACAGGGAGCCCTGCTGCTGGAACAGGACGGAGTTATCAAAC
CCTGGATGGGCGGAGAAATCAGTCTGCGGTCTGCCGAAAAGTAAGCCAACTTTATTATACATAGTTGATA
TCCAGCACAGTGGCGGCCGCTCGACAATCAACCTCTGGATTACAAAATTTGTGAAAGATTGACTGGTATT
CTTAACTATGTTGCTCCTTTTACGCTATGTGGATACGCTGCTTTAATGCCTTTGTATCATGCTATTGCTT
CCCGTATGGCTTTCATTTTCTCCTCCTTGTATAAATCCTGGTTGCTGTCTCTTTATGAGGAGTTGTGGCC
CGTTGTCAGGCAACGTGGCGTGGTGTGCACTGTGTTTGCTGACGCAACCCCCACTGGTTGGGGCATTGCC
ACCACCTGTCAGCTCCTTTCCGGGACTTTCGCTTTCCCCCTCCCTATTGCCACGGCGGAACTCATCGCCG
CCTGCCTTGCCCGCTGCTGGACAGGGGCTCGGCTGTTGGGCACTGACAATTCCGTGGTGTTGTCGGGGAA
GCTGACGTCCTTTCCATGGCTGCTCGCCTGTGTTGCCACCTGGATTCTGCGCGGGACGTCCTTCTGCTAC
GTCCCTTCGGCCCTCAATCCAGCGGACCTTCCTTCCCGCGGCCTGCTGCCGGCTCTGCGGCCTCTTCCGC
GTCTTCGCCTTCGCCCTCAGACGAGTCGGATCTCCCTTTGGGCCGCCTCCCCGCCTGGAATTCTACCGGG
TAGGGGAGGCGCTTTTCCCAAGGCAGTCTGGAGCATGCGCTTTAGCAGCCCCGCTGGGCACTTGGCGCTA
CACAAGTGGCCTCTGGCCTCGCACACATTCCACATCCACCGGTAGGCGCCAACCGGCTCCGTTCTTTGGT
GGCCCCTTCGCGCCACCTTCTACTCCTCCCCTAGTCAGGAAGTTCCCCCCCGCCCCGCAGCTCGCGTCGT
GCAGGACGTGACAAATGGAAGTAGCACGTCTCACTAGTCTCGTGCAGATGGACAGCACCGCTGAGCAATG
GAAGCGGGTAGGCCTTTGGGGCAGCGGCCAATAGCAGCTTTGCTCCTTCGCTTTCTGGGCTCAGAGGCTG
GGAAGGGGTGGGTCCGGGGGCGGGCTCAGGGGCGGGCTCAGGGGCGGGGCGGGCGCCCGAAGGTCCTCCG
GAGGCCCGGCATTCTGCACGCTTCAAAAGCGCACGTCTGCCGCGCTGTTCTCCTCTTCCTCATCTCCGGG
CCTTTCGACCTGCAGCCCAAGCTTACCATGACCGAGTACAAGCCCACGGTGCGCCTCGCCACCCGCGACG
ACGTCCCCAGGGCCGTACGCACCCTCGCCGCCGCGTTCGCCGACTACCCCGCCACGCGCCACACCGTCGA
TCCGGACCGCCACATCGAGCGGGTCACCGAGCTGCAAGAACTCTTCCTCACGCGCGTCGGGCTCGACATC
GGCAAGGTGTGGGTCGCGGACGACGGCGCCGCGGTGGCGGTCTGGACCACGCCGGAGAGCGTCGAAGCGG
GGGCGGTGTTCGCCGAGATCGGCCCGCGCATGGCCGAGTTGAGCGGTTCCCGGCTGGCCGCGCAGCAACA
GATGGAAGGCCTCCTGGCGCCGCACCGGCCCAAGGAGCCCGCGTGGTTCCTGGCCACCGTCGGCGTCTCG
CCCGACCACCAGGGCAAGGGTCTGGGCAGCGCCGTCGTGCTCCCCGGAGTGGAGGCGGCCGAGCGCGCCG
GGGTGCCCGCCTTCCTGGAGACCTCCGCGCCCCGCAACCTCCCCTTCTACGAGCGGCTCGGCTTCACCGT
CACCGCCGACGTCGAGGTGCCCGAAGGACCGCGCACCTGGTGCATGACCCGCAAGCCCGGTGCCTGACGC
CCGCCCCACGACCCGCAGCGCCCGACCGAAAGGAGCGCACGACCCCATGCATCTCGAGGGCCCGGTACCT
TTAAGACCAATGACTTACAAGGCAGCTGTAGATCTTAGCCACTTTTTAAAAGAAAAGGGGGGACTGGAAG
GGCTAGCTCACTCCCAACGAAGACAAGATCTGCTTTTTGCTTGTACTGGGTCTCTCTGGTTAGACCAGAT
CTGAGCCTGGGAGCTCTCTGGCTAACTAGGGAACCCACTGCTTAAGCCTCAATAAAGCTTGCCTTGAGTG
CTTCAAGTAGTGTGTGCCCGTCTGTTGTGTGACTCTGGTAACTAGAGATCCCTCAGACCCTTTTAGTCAG
TGTGGAAAATCTCTAGCAGTAGTAGTTCATGTCATCTTATTATTCAGTATTTATAACTTGCAAAGAAATG
AATATCAGAGAGTGAGAGGAACTTGTTTATTGCAGCTTATAATGGTTACAAATAAAGCAATAGCATCACA
AATTTCACAAATAAAGCATTTTTTTCACTGCATTCTAGTTGTGGTTTGTCCAAACTCATCAATGTATCTT
ATCATGTCTGGCTCTAGCTATCCCGCCCCTAACTCCGCCCATCCCGCCCCTAACTCCGCCCAGTTCCGCC
CATTCTCCGCCCCATGGCTGACTAATTTTTTTTATTTATGCAGAGGCCGAGGCCGCCTCGGCCTCTGAGC
TATTCCAGAAGTAGTGAGGAGGCTTTTTTGGAGGCCTAGGGACGTACCCAATTCGCCCTATAGTGAGTCG
TATTACGCGCGCTCACTGGCCGTCGTTTTACAACGTCGTGACTGGGAAAACCCTGGCGTTACCCAACTTA
ATCGCCTTGCAGCACATCCCCCTTTCGCCAGCTGGCGTAATAGCGAAGAGGCCCGCACCGATCGCCCTTC
CCAACAGTTGCGCAGCCTGAATGGCGAATGGG
[124 nt withheld, positions 10743-10866]
C
[91 nt withheld, positions 10868-10958]
A
[49 nt withheld, positions 10960-11008]
CCTTTGACGTTGGAGTCCACGTTCTTT
[37 nt withheld, positions 11036-11072]
ACCCTATCTCGGTCTATTCTTTTGATTTATAAGGGATTTTGCCGATTTCGGCCTATTGGTTAAAAAATGA
GCTGATTTAACAAAAATTTAACGCGAATTTTAACAAAATATTAACGCTTACAATTT
Features (pLannotate 1.2.2; 31 found; start..end, strand, type, name):
     26..130     +  promoter       AmpR promoter: bla
    131..991     +  CDS            AmpR: β-lactamase; bla; confers resistance to ampicillin, carbenicillin, and related antibiotics
   1162..1750    +  rep_origin     ori: high-copy-number ColE1/pMB1/pBR322/pUC origin of replication
   1933..2025    +  CDS            lacI (fragment): lac repressor; lacI; The lac repressor binds to the lac operator to inhibit transcription in E. coli. This inhibition can be relieved by adding lactose or isopropyl-β-D-thiogalactopyranoside (IPTG).
   2038..2059    +  protein_bind   CAP binding site: CAP binding activates transcription in the presence of cAMP. E. coli catabolite activator protein
   2074..2104    +  promoter       lac promoter: promoter for the E. coli lac operon
   2108..2130    +  protein_bind   lac operator (fragment): The lac repressor binds to the lac operator to inhibit transcription in E. coli. This inhibition can be relieved by adding lactose or isopropyl-β-D-thiogalactopyranoside (IPTG). lac repressor encoded by lacI
   2173..2191    +  promoter       T3 promoter: promoter for bacteriophage T3 RNA polymerase
   2219..2445    +  promoter       RSV promoter: Rous sarcoma virus enhancer/promoter
   2446..2626    +  LTR            5' LTR (truncated): truncated 5' long terminal repeat (LTR) from HIV-1
   2673..2798    +  misc_feature   HIV-1 Ψ: packaging signal of human immunodeficiency virus type 1
   2782..3145    +  CDS            HIV-1 gag (fragment): gag protein from human immunodeficiency virus 1; gag
   3291..3524    +  misc_feature   RRE: The Rev response element (RRE) of HIV-1 allows for Rev-dependent mRNA export from the nucleus to the cytoplasm.
   3901..4001    +  CDS            Rev (fragment): human immunodeficiency virus 1 (HIV-1) Rev protein; rev; enhances nuclear export of unspliced and incompletely spliced viral mRNAs
   4020..4136    +  misc_feature   cPPT/CTS: central polypurine tract and central termination sequence of HIV-1
   4168..4188    +  protein_bind   attB4: mutant version of attB; core recombination site for the Gateway® BP reaction BP Clonase™
   4188..5399    +  promoter       UbC promoter: human ubiquitin C promoter
   5400..5424    +  protein_bind   attB1: mutant version of attB; recombination site for the Gateway® BP reaction BP Clonase™
   5433..7088    +  CDS            ULK4 (fragment): ULK4_HUMAN - Experimental evidence at protein level: Swiss-Prot protein existence level 1. May be involved in the remodeling of cytoskeletal components, such as alpha-tubulin, and in this way regulates neurite branching and elongation, as well as cell motility. From Homo sapiens (Human).
   7180..7200    -  protein_bind   attB2: mutant version of attB; core recombination site for the Gateway® BP reaction BP Clonase™
   7251..8021    +  CDS            miniTurbo: N-terminally truncated mutant of the E. coli biotin ligase BioID engineered for improved catalytic efficiency (Branon et al., 2018)
   8076..8664    +  misc_feature   WPRE: woodchuck hepatitis virus posttranscriptional regulatory element
   8678..9177    +  promoter       PGK promoter: mouse phosphoglycerate kinase 1 promoter
   9198..9797    +  CDS            PuroR: puromycin N-acetyltransferase; pac from Streptomyces alboniger; confers resistance to puromycin
   9865..10002   +  CDS            nef (fragment): NEF_HV1LA - Experimental evidence at protein level: Swiss-Prot protein existence level 1. Extracellular Nef protein targets CD4(+) T-lymphocytes for apoptosis by interacting with CXCR4 surface receptors. From Human immunodeficiency virus type 1 group M subtype B (isolate Lai) (HIV-1).
   9988..10168   +  LTR            5' LTR (truncated): truncated 5' long terminal repeat (LTR) from HIV-1
  10240..10361   +  polyA_signal   SV40 poly(A) signal: SV40 polyadenylation signal
  10401..10536   +  rep_origin     SV40 ori: SV40 origin of replication
  10557..10575   -  promoter       T7 promoter: promoter for bacteriophage T7 RNA polymerase
  10583..10738   +  CDS            lacZα (fragment): LacZα fragment of β-galactosidase; lacZ fragment
  10743..11171   +  rep_origin     f1 ori (sequence partly withheld): f1 bacteriophage origin of replication; arrow indicates direction of (+) strand synthesis
