[The description below was written by a language model from this plasmid's Addgene catalogue record and pLannotate feature annotations shown in this document.]
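Description:
p667-UBC-ULK4-V5-miniTurbo-STOP_IDG-K is a lentiviral mammalian expression clone built in the pDest667 Gateway destination backbone. It carries human ULK4, an understudied kinase, fused at its C-terminus to V5-miniTurbo. It is propagated in E. coli under ampicillin selection (AmpR with its bla promoter). The annotated origin is of the ColE1/pUC type, although the catalogue lists the plasmid as low copy. An f1 origin, an SV40 origin and residual lac/lacZα, T3 and T7 elements from the parental cloning vector are also present.

The viral portion has a third-generation layout. An RSV promoter drives a truncated HIV-1 5' LTR, followed by the Ψ packaging signal with a gag fragment, the RRE for Rev-dependent export of the genomic RNA, and the cPPT/CTS. A second truncated LTR and an SV40 poly(A) signal close the transfer cassette. Between the LTRs, attB4, attB1 and attB2 sites mark the junctions left by multisite Gateway assembly of three modules: the human ubiquitin C promoter, the ULK4 coding sequence and the tag. The annotation tool labels the ULK4 match as a fragment of roughly 1.7 kb, and it does not call the V5 epitope separately, though there is a short unannotated gap between attB2 and miniTurbo. A WPRE downstream enhances transcript expression, and a separate PGK promoter–PuroR cassette allows puromycin selection of transduced cells.

miniTurbo is an engineered, truncated E. coli biotin ligase that biotinylates nearby proteins. The construct was made within the Illuminating the Druggable Genome kinase programme to map ULK4 protein-proximity networks by proximity-dependent biotinylation proteomics. The depositor reports restriction-digest validation and only partial sequencing.
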