Addgene plasmid #198011: p667-UBC-ULK4-V5-miniTurbo-STOP_IDG-K
Purpose: Gateway destination clone of ULK4 (human) tagged with C-terminal V5-miniTurbo for generating protein-proximity networks using proximity-dependent biotinylation proteomics
Depositing lab: Ben Major. Depositing organization: Washington University in Saint Louis.
Backbone
  Vector backbone: pDest667
  Backbone manufacturer: PEL
  Backbone size w/o insert (bp): 9014
  Vector type: Mammalian Expression, Lentiviral ; Gateway Destination
  Selectable markers: Puromycin
Growth in bacteria
  Bacterial resistance: Ampicillin, 100 μg/mL
  Growth temperature: 30°C
  Growth strain: DH10B
  Copy number: Low Copy
Gene/Insert
  Gene/Insert name: ULK4-V5-miniTurbo (alt name: ULK4)
  Species: H. sapiens (human)
  Entrez Gene: ULK4 (a.k.a. FAM7C1, FLJ20574, REC01035, DKFZp434E1822)
  Promoter: Ubiquitin
  Tag / fusion protein: V5-miniTurbo (C terminal on insert)
  Cloning method: Gateway Cloning
  Sequencing primers: 5′ TGAAGCTCCGGTTTTGAACT; 3′ CATTTCCTCCCTCTGCTTCC
Terms and licenses: Academic/Nonprofit Terms; Industry Terms: Not Available to Industry
Depositor comments: These plasmids were generated as part of the Illuminating the Druggable Genome (IDG) program sponsored by the NIH Common Fund. The goal of this program is to identify, gather, and distribute information and resources for proteins that currently are not well-studied yet belong to commonly drug-targeted protein families: protein kinases, non-olfactory G-protein coupled receptors (GPCRs), and ion channels. The IDG program is designed to develop fundamental research tools for understudied proteins, elucidate their function, and disseminate the IDG-related resources and data to the greater scientific community. These lentiviral gateway destination plasmids were generated, as part of the Kinase-Data and Resource Generating Center (DRGC), using the single fragment or multisite gateway cloning technology. They were used for generating proteomics-based protein-interaction and protein-proximity networks that can be accessed through the kinase-DRGC website https://darkkinome.org/. Each plasmid has either an N- or C-terminal fusion protein (Flag/ V5/V5-miniTurbo/V5-TurboID/miniTurbo-V5/TurboID-V5) tagged understudied kinase driven under either a CMV or Ubiquitin (UBC) promoter. All inserts in the pENTR plasmids used to generate the deposited destination plasmids were end-sequenced and insert size validated prior to multi-site gateway cloning. The combined insert size of the single fragment or three fragment destination plasmids were confirmed by restriction digestion (BsrGI, and EcoRV for pDest667; BsrGI, EcoRV, and BstZ17I for pDest663; and BsrGI for pHAGE) and all plasmids were partially sequenced to ensure in-frame ORFs and fusion tags.
How to cite: p667-UBC-ULK4-V5-miniTurbo-STOP_IDG-K was a gift from Ben Major (Addgene plasmid # 198011 ; http://n2t.net/addgene:198011 ; RRID:Addgene_198011)
